>Addgene plasmid #105943 | HS-DN-Cep152-mKate2 | depositor full sequence | sequence record 200662 | HS-DN-Cep152-mKate2 sequence 7173 bps
GGGGGAAACGCCTGGTATCTTTATAGTCCTGTCGGGTTTCGCCACCTCTGACTTGAGCGTCGATTTTTGT
GATGCTCGTCAGGGGGGCGGAGCCTATGGAAAAACGCCAGCAACGCGGCCTTTTTACGGTTCCTGGCCTT
TTGCTGGCCTTTTGCTCACATGTTCTTTCCTGCGTTATCCCCTGATTCTGTGGATAACCGTATTACCGCC
ATGCATTAGTTATTACTAGCGCTACCGGACTCAGATCTCGAGCTCAAGCTTCGAATTCTGCAGCCCGGGG
GATCCTTCAGGGGTGTCGCTTGGTTATTTCCAAAAATCAAATTAATTTTATTAAACTATTAGAACGAGCA
TGTTTTGTCTATATGCTACAGAAGATAAAAAATAATAGGAGTTAACAGTTATAAAACAACACACTTTGTT
TCTATTGATTGTTGACCACACTGGGGTCTCATTAAGTTAGATTAAAGACACACTAACTGGGTCAAAAGCA
GCAGATTGATTTCATAGCACCAGGGTAAACTTTCTAACACTTTTACGGCAATCATATACATTAAAATTAA
ATACAGACCACGACTGAACAAGGAGGATGATCTCCAATATTAAACAAAGAGACTTGTGCCTATTTCTCTG
AGGGTAAACATGACCTCTCAAGTTAGCAAGTTGTTTTTAACACTACAAAAATAGTTAAGACTGCAATCCC
AGAATAAAGTATTGGTTTTAACCAATCAATATAGTACAGTAAACATCCATTTGTTTTGTTGAAACGTTAA
ACAAATCTGACCAAAGCTATTAGCTTATATAAAACAGGTTTGCCTTCTATGTAGCTGAAAACACCACAGG
CCCGATTTTGCTACTGTGTAAAACATTTCAGCAAGATTTTTTTATTGCATTTTTTTTACTGAATCNTCAA
ACATTTTATCATTTTAGTTTGTTCATTCATTGCAACTGGAAAAACAACACATCACACAACCGCACATATT
TCAGCAATAAGTACAATAAAACACTCAAATAAAAAAAACATTTTAAATCTCTTTGTATTTTTGACCGCTG
TTTCGCGTAATTTCACGGTAAAACTCTGGAAATCTCCACTACATTCCTCTCAGCGGCTCCTCTCAATGAC
AGCTGAAGAAGTGACGCGGCTGCCTGCTGTGTTTTGATTGGTCGAATTCACTGGAGGCTTCCAGAACAGT
GTAGAGTCTGAACGGGTGCGCGCTCTGCTGTATTTAAAGGGCGAAAGAGAGACCGCAGAGAAACTCAACC
GAAGAGAAGCGACTTGACAAAGAAGAAAAGAGCAGCCTGACAGGACTTTTTCCCCGACGAGGTGTTTATT
CGCTCTATTTAAGAATCTACTGTAAGGTAAGTCTCAATATATTGTACTCTATTGGCTAATCAGAATTATA
TAGAGATTATATGTACTTAATGTCAAAAAATCAACTTTGTATATGTAATCTTTTTACATGTGGACTGCCT
ATGTTCATCTTATTTTAGGTCTACTAGAAAATTATATTTCCCGTTTTCACAATAAGGATTTTTAAAAAAA
GCAATGAACAGACGGGCATTTACTTTATGTTGCTGACATTATTTTATATGAGCATAATAACCATAAATAC
TAGCAAATGTCCTAAATGAATTTGTGTTAATGTTGTCTACAAAAGAAAATTAGCGTTTTACTTGTACAAC
TAATAATAACTTGGTTATTAAGAGAATTTCACTTGTTGACTAGAAAAATCCTTTCATAATGAAACAATTG
CACCATAAATTGTATAAATATAAAATTAATTCTAATTGTTTTTTTTTCCTGCAGTCATGTCATTAGACTT
TGGCAGTGTGGCACTACCAGTGCAAAATGAAGATGAAGAGTATGACGAAGAGGACTATGAAAGAGAGAAA
GAGTTGCAGCAGTTACTCACAGACCTTCCCCATGACATGCTGGATGACGACCTCTCCTCTCCAGAGCTCC
AGTATTCGGACTGCAGCGAGGATGGCACAGACGGACAACCACATCATCCTGAGCAATTGGAGATGAGCTG
GAATGAGCAAATGCTGCCCAAATCTCAAAGTGTAAATGGCTATAATGAAATTCAGAGTTTATATGCTGGA
GAAAAATGTGGTAATGTCTGGGAAGAAAATAGAAGTAAAACTGAAGACCGACATCCTGTGTACCATCCTG
AAGAAGGTGGAGATGAAGGTGGAAGTGGTTATAGTCCTCCAAGTAAATGTGAACAGACTGATTTATATCA
CCTTCCTGAAAACTTTAGGCCATATACCAATGGTCAGAAGCAGGAATTTAATAACCAAGCAACCAATGTA
ATTAAATTTTCAGATCCTCAATGGAACCATTTTCAGGGTCCCAGTTGTCAAGGTTTGGAACCGTATAATA
AAGTGACATATAAACCTTATCAGTCTTCTGCCCAGAATAATGGCTCACCAGCCCAGGAGATAACAGGAAG
TGACACATTCGAAGGCCTGCAACAACAATTTTTAGGAGCTAATGAAAACTCTGCAGAAAATATGCAGATT
ATTCAACTTCAGGTTCTTAACAAAGCAAAAGAGAGACAACTGGAGAACTTAATTGAAAAGTTAAATGAAA
GTGAACGTCAAATTCGATATCTGAATCACCAGCTTGTAATAATAAAAGATGAAAAGGATGGTTTGACTCT
CAGCCTTCGAGAATCACAGAAACTCTTTCAGAATGGAAAAGAAAGAGAGATACAGCTTGAAGCTCAAATA
AAAGCACTGGAGACTCAGATACAAGCATTAAAAGTCAATGAAGAACAGATGATCAAGAAGTCCAGAACAA
CTGAAATGGCTCTGGAAAGCTTGAAGCAGCAGCTGGTGGACCTTCATCATTCTGAATCACTTCAACGAGC
TAGAGAACAGCATGAGAGCATTGTTATGGGCCTCACAAAGAAGTACGAAGAGCAAGTATTGTCCTTACAA
AAGAATTTGGATGCCACAGTCACCGCACTTAAAGAACAGGAAGACATTTGCTCTCGTCTGAAAGATCACG
TGAAACAACTGGAAAGGAATCAAGAAGCAATCAAGTTAGAAAAGACTGAGATCATTAATAAGTTGACAAG
AAGTCTAGAGGAGAGTCAAAAGCAGTGTGCCCACTTGTTGCAGTCCGGGTCAGTACAAGAGGTGGCTCAG
CTACAGTTCCAGCTGCAGCAAGCACAGAAGGCACATGCTATGAGTGCAAACATGAACAAGGCTTTGCAAG
AAGAATTAACAGAACTAAAAGATGAAATTTCTCTCTATGAATCTGCTGCAAAACTAGGAATACATCCAAG
TGACTCAGAAGGAGAATTAAATATAGAACTCACTGAATCGTATGTGGATTTGGTAGGATCCATGGTGAGC
GAGCTGATTAAGGAGAACATGCACATGAAGCTGTACATGGAGGGCACCGTGAACAACCACCACTTCAAGT
GCACATCCGAGGGCGAAGGCAAGCCCTACGAGGGCACCCAGACCATGAGAATCAAGGCGGTCGAGGGCGG
CCCTCTCCCCTTCGCCTTCGACATCCTGGCTACCAGCTTCATGTACGGCAGCAAAACCTTCATCAACCAC
ACCCAGGGCATCCCCGACTTCTTTAAGCAGTCCTTCCCCGAGGGCTTCACATGGGAGAGAGTCACCACAT
ACGAAGACGGGGGCGTGCTGACCGCTACCCAGGACACCAGCCTCCAGGACGGCTGCCTCATCTACAACGT
CAAGATCAGAGGGGTGAACTTCCCATCCAACGGCCCTGTGATGCAGAAGAAAACACTCGGCTGGGAGGCC
TCCACCGAGACCCTGTACCCCGCTGACGGCGGCCTGGAAGGCAGAGCCGACATGGCCCTGAAGCTCGTGG
GCGGGGGCCACCTGATCTGCAACTTGAAGACCACATACAGATCCAAGAAACCCGCTAAGAACCTCAAGAT
GCCCGGCGTCTACTATGTGGACAGAAGACTGGAAAGAATCAAGGAGGCCGACAAAGAGACCTACGTCGAG
CAGCACGAGGTGGCTGTGGCCAGATACTGCGACCTCCCTAGCAAACTGGGGCACAGATGACCCGGGCGGC
CGCGACTCTAGATCATAATCAGCCATACCACATTTGTAGAGGTTTTACTTGCTTTAAAAAACCTCCCACA
CCTCCCCCTGAACCTGAAACATAAAATGAATGCAATTGTTGTTGTTAACTTGTTTATTGCAGCTTATAAT
GGTTACAAATAAAGCAATAGCATCACAAATTTCACAAATAAAGCATTTTTTTCACTGCATTCTAGTTGTG
GTTTGTCCAAACTCATCAATGTATCTTAAGGCGTAAATTGTAAGCGTTAATATTTTGTTAAAATTCGCGT
TAAATTTTTGTTAAATCAGCTCATTTTTTAACCAATAGGCCGAAATCGGCAAAATCCCTTATAAATCAAA
AGAATAGACCGAGATAGGGT
[37 nt withheld, positions 4431-4467]
AAAGAACGTGGACTCCAACGTCAAAGG
[49 nt withheld, positions 4495-4543]
T
[91 nt withheld, positions 4545-4635]
G
[124 nt withheld, positions 4637-4760]
CAGGTGGCACTTTTCGGGGAAATGTGCGCGGAACCCCTATTTGTTTATTTTTCTAAATACATTCAAATAT
GTATCCGCTCATGAGACAATAACCCTGATAAATGCTTCAATAATATTGAAAAAGGAAGAGTCCTGAGGCG
GAAAGAACCAGCTGTGGAATGTGTGTCAGTTAGGGTGTGGAAAGTCCCCAGGCTCCCCAGCAGGCAGAAG
TATGCAAAGCATGCATCTCAATTAGTCAGCAACCAGGTGTGGAAAGTCCCCAGGCTCCCCAGCAGGCAGA
AGTATGCAAAGCATGCATCTCAATTAGTCAGCAACCATAGTCCCGCCCCTAACTCCGCCCATCCCGCCCC
TAACTCCGCCCAGTTCCGCCCATTCTCCGCCCCATGGCTGACTAATTTTTTTTATTTATGCAGAGGCCGA
GGCCGCCTCGGCCTCTGAGCTATTCCAGAAGTAGTGAGGAGGCTTTTTTGGAGGCCTAGGCTTTTGCAAA
GATCGATCAAGAGACAGGATGAGGATCGTTTCGCATGATTGAACAAGATGGATTGCACGCAGGTTCTCCG
GCCGCTTGGGTGGAGAGGCTATTCGGCTATGACTGGGCACAACAGACAATCGGCTGCTCTGATGCCGCCG
TGTTCCGGCTGTCAGCGCAGGGGCGCCCGGTTCTTTTTGTCAAGACCGACCTGTCCGGTGCCCTGAATGA
ACTGCAAGACGAGGCAGCGCGGCTATCGTGGCTGGCCACGACGGGCGTTCCTTGCGCAGCTGTGCTCGAC
GTTGTCACTGAAGCGGGAAGGGACTGGCTGCTATTGGGCGAAGTGCCGGGGCAGGATCTCCTGTCATCTC
ACCTTGCTCCTGCCGAGAAAGTATCCATCATGGCTGATGCAATGCGGCGGCTGCATACGCTTGATCCGGC
TACCTGCCCATTCGACCACCAAGCGAAACATCGCATCGAGCGAGCACGTACTCGGATGGAAGCCGGTCTT
GTCGATCAGGATGATCTGGACGAAGAGCATCAGGGGCTCGCGCCAGCCGAACTGTTCGCCAGGCTCAAGG
CGAGCATGCCCGACGGCGAGGATCTCGTCGTGACCCATGGCGATGCCTGCTTGCCGAATATCATGGTGGA
AAATGGCCGCTTTTCTGGATTCATCGACTGTGGCCGGCTGGGTGTGGCGGACCGCTATCAGGACATAGCG
TTGGCTACCCGTGATATTGCTGAAGAGCTTGGCGGCGAATGGGCTGACCGCTTCCTCGTGCTTTACGGTA
TCGCCGCTCCCGATTCGCAGCGCATCGCCTTCTATCGCCTTCTTGACGAGTTCTTCTGAGCGGGACTCTG
GGGTTCGAAATGACCGACCAAGCGACGCCCAACCTGCCATCACGAGATTTCGATTCCACCGCCGCCTTCT
ATGAAAGGTTGGGCTTCGGAATCGTTTTCCGGGACGCCGGCTGGATGATCCTCCAGCGCGGGGATCTCAT
GCTGGAGTTCTTCGCCCACCCTAGGGGGAGGCTAACTGAAACACGGAAGGAGACAATACCGGAAGGAACC
CGCGCTATGACGGCAATAAAAAGACAGAATAAAACGCACGGTGTTGGGTCGTTTGTTCATAAACGCGGGG
TTCGGTCCCAGGGCTGGCACTCTGTCGATACCCCACCGAGACCCCATTGGGGCCAATACGCCCGCGTTTC
TTCCTTTTCCCCACCCCACCCCCCAAGTTCGGGTGAAGGCCCAGGGCTCGCAGCCAACGTCGGGGCGGCA
GGCCCTGCCATAGCCTCAGGTTACTCATATATACTTTAGATTGATTTAAAACTTCATTTTTAATTTAAAA
GGATCTAGGTGAAGATCCTTTTTGATAATCTCATGACCAAAATCCCTTAACGTGAGTTTTCGTTCCACTG
AGCGTCAGACCCCGTAGAAAAGATCAAAGGATCTTCTTGAGATCCTTTTTTTCTGCGCGTAATCTGCTGC
TTGCAAACAAAAAAACCACCGCTACCAGCGGTGGTTTGTTTGCCGGATCAAGAGCTACCAACTCTTTTTC
CGAAGGTAACTGGCTTCAGCAGAGCGCAGATACCAAATACTGTCCTTCTAGTGTAGCCGTAGTTAGGCCA
CCACTTCAAGAACTCTGTAGCACCGCCTACATACCTCGCTCTGCTAATCCTGTTACCAGTGGCTGCTGCC
AGTGGCGATAAGTCGTGTCTTACCGGGTTGGACTCAAGACGATAGTTACCGGATAAGGCGCAGCGGTCGG
GCTGAACGGGGGGTTCGTGCACACAGCCCAGCTTGGAGCGAACGACCTACACCGAACTGAGATACCTACA
GCGTGAGCTATGAGAAAGCGCCACGCTTCCCGAAGGGAGAAAGGCGGACAGGTATCCGGTAAGCGGCAGG
GTCGGAACAGGAGAGCGCACGAGGGAGCTTCCA
Features (pLannotate 1.2.2; 13 found; start..end, strand, type, name):
    226..273     +  misc_feature   MCS (fragment): multiple cloning site
   1807..3342    +  CDS            CEP152 (fragment): CE152_HUMAN - Also known as KIAA0912. Experimental evidence at protein level: Swiss-Prot protein existence level 1. Necessary for centrosome duplication; the function seems also to involve CEP63, CDK5RAP2 and WDR62 through a stepwise assembled complex at the centrosome that recruits CDK2 required for centriole duplication (PubMed:26297806). Acts as a molecular scaffold facilitating the interaction of PLK4 and CENPJ, 2 molecules involved in centriole formation (PubMed:21059844, PubMed:20852615). Proposed to snatch PLK4 away from PLK4:CEP92 complexes in early G1 daughter centriole and to reposit
   3352..4050    +  CDS            mKate2: monomeric far-red fluorescent protein (Shcherbo et al., 2009) mammalian codon-optimized
   4071..4154    +  CDS            large T antigen (fragment): large T antigen from SV40 (simian virus 40)
   4177..4298    +  polyA_signal   SV40 poly(A) signal: SV40 polyadenylation signal
   4332..4760    -  rep_origin     f1 ori (sequence partly withheld): f1 bacteriophage origin of replication; arrow indicates direction of (+) strand synthesis
   4787..4891    +  promoter       AmpR promoter: bla
   4893..5250    +  promoter       SV40 promoter: SV40 enhancer and early promoter
   5285..6079    +  CDS            NeoR/KanR: aminoglycoside phosphotransferase from Tn5; aph(3')-II (or nptII); confers resistance to neomycin, kanamycin, and G418 (Geneticin®)
   6100..6252    +  CDS            ble (fragment): BLE_KLEPN - Experimental evidence at protein level: Swiss-Prot protein existence level 1. Binding protein with a strong affinity to the bleomycin family of antibiotics. Binds to CL990; an antimitotic-antibiotic compound. From Klebsiella pneumoniae.
   6311..6358    +  polyA_signal   HSV TK poly(A) signal: herpes simplex virus thymidine kinase polyadenylation signal (Cole and Stacy, 1985)
   6449..6465    -  polyA_signal   bGH poly(A) signal (fragment): bovine growth hormone polyadenylation signal
   6687..102     +  rep_origin     ori (across the origin): high-copy-number ColE1/pMB1/pBR322/pUC origin of replication
