>Addgene plasmid #105943 | HS-DN-Cep152-mKate2 | addgene full sequence | sequence record 203023 | Addgene NGS Result
GGGGGAAACGCCTGGTATCTTTATAGTCCTGTCGGGTTTCGCCACCTCTGACTTGAGCGTCGATTTTTGT
GATGCTCGTCAGGGGGGCGGAGCCTATGGAAAAACGCCAGCAACGCGGCCTTTTTACGGTTCCTGGCCTT
TTGCTGGCCTTTTGCTCACATGTTCTTTCCTGCGTTATCCCCTGATTCTGTGGATAACCGTATTACCGCC
ATGCATTAGTTATTACTAGCGCTACCGGACTCAGATCTCGAGCTCAAGCTTCGAATTCTGCAGCCCGGGG
GATCCTTCAGGGGTGTCGCTTGGTTATTTCCAAAAATCAAATTAATTTTATTAAACTATTAGAACGAGCA
TGTTTTGTCTATATGCTACAGAAGATAAAAAATAATAGGAGTTAACAGTTATAAAACAACACACTTTGTT
TCTATTGATTGTTGACCACACTGGGGTCTCATTAAGTTAGATTAAAGACACACTAACTGGGTCAAAAGCA
GCAGATTGATTTCATAGCACCAGGGTAAACTTTCTAACACTTTTACGGCAATCATATACATTAAAATTAA
ATACAGACCACGACTGAACAAGGAGGATGATCTCCAATATTAAACAAAGAGACTTGTGCCTATTTCTCTG
AGGGTAAACATGACCTCTCAAGTTAGCAAGTTGTTTTTAACACTACAAAAATAGTTAAGACTGCAATCCC
AGAATAAAGTATTGGTTTTAACCAATCAATATAGTACAGTAAACATCCATTTGTTTTGTTGAAACGTTAA
ACAAATCTGACCAAAGCTATTAGCTTATATAAAACAGGTTTGCCTTCTATGTAGCTGAAAACACCACAGG
CCCGATTTTGCTACTGTGTAAAACATTTCAGCAAGATTTTTTTATTGCATTTTTTTTTACTGAATCGTTC
AAACATTTTATCATTTTAGTTTGTTCATTCATTGCAACTGGAAAAACAACACATCACACAACCGCACATA
TTTCAGCAATAAGTACAATAAAACACTCAAATAAAAAAAACATTTTAAATCTCTTTGTATTTTTGACCGC
TGTTTCGCGTAATTTCACGGTAAAACTCTGGAAATCTCCACTACATTCCTCTCAGCGGCTCCTCTCAATG
ACAGCTGAAGAAGTGACGCGGCTGCCTGCTGTGTTTTGATTGGTCGAATTCACTGGAGGCTTCCAGAACA
GTGTAGAGTCTGAACGGGTGCGCGCTCTGCTGTATTTAAAGGGCGAAAGAGAGACCGCAGAGAAACTCAA
CCGAAGAGAAGCGACTTGACAAAGAAGAAAAGAGCAGCCTGACAGGACTTTTTCCCCGACGAGGTGTTTA
TTCGCTCTATTTAAGAATCTACTGTAAGGTAAGTCTCAATATATTGTACTCTATTGGCTAATCAGAATTA
TATAGAGATTATATGTACTTAATGTCAAAAAATCAACTTTGTATATGTAATCTTTTTACATGTGGACTGC
CTATGTTCATCTTATTTTAGGTCTACTAGAAAATTATATTTCCCGTTTTCACAATAAGGATTTTTAAAAA
AAGCAATGAACAGACGGGCATTTACTTTATGTTGCTGACATTATTTTATATGAGCATAATAACCATAAAT
ACTAGCAAATGTCCTAAATGAATTTGTGTTAATGTTGTCTACAAAAGAAAATTAGCGTTTTACTTGTACA
ACTAATAATAACTTGGTTATTAAGAGAATTTCACTTGTTGACTAGAAAAATCCTTTCATAATGAAACAAT
TGCACCATAAATTGTATAAATATAAAATTAATTCTAATTGTTTTTTTTTCCTGCAGTCATGTCATTAGAC
TTTGGCAGTGTGGCACTACCAGTGCAAAATGAAGATGAAGAGTATGACGAAGAGGACTATGAAAGAGAGA
AAGAGTTGCAGCAGTTACTCACAGACCTTCCCCATGACATGCTGGATGACGACCTCTCCTCTCCAGAGCT
CCAGTATTCGGACTGCAGCGAGGATGGCACAGACGGACAACCACATCATCCTGAGCAATTGGAGATGAGC
TGGAATGAGCAAATGCTGCCCAAATCTCAAAGTGTAAATGGCTATAATGAAATTCAGAGTTTATATGCTG
GAGAAAAATGTGGTAATGTCTGGGAAGAAAATAGAAGTAAAACTGAAGACCGACATCCTGTGTACCATCC
TGAAGAAGGTGGAGATGAAGGTGGAAGTGGTTATAGTCCTCCAAGTAAATGTGAACAGACTGATTTATAT
CACCTTCCTGAAAACTTTAGGCCATATACCAATGGTCAGAAGCAGGAATTTAATAACCAAGCAACCAATG
TAATTAAATTTTCAGATCCTCAATGGAACCATTTTCAGGGTCCCAGTTGTCAAGGTTTGGAACCGTATAA
TAAAGTGACATATAAACCTTATCAGTCTTCTGCCCAGAATAATGGCTCACCAGCCCAGGAGATAACAGGA
AGTGACACATTCGAAGGCCTGCAACAACAATTTTTAGGAGCTAATGAAAACTCTGCAGAAAATATGCAGA
TTATTCAACTTCAGGTTCTTAACAAAGCAAAAGAGAGACAACTGGAGAACTTAATTGAAAAGTTAAATGA
AAGTGAACGTCAAATTCGATATCTGAATCACCAGCTTGTAATAATAAAAGATGAAAAGGATGGTTTGACT
CTCAGCCTTCGAGAATCACAGAAACTCTTTCAGAATGGAAAAGAAAGAGAGATACAGCTTGAAGCTCAAA
TAAAAGCACTGGAGACTCAGATACAAGCATTAAAAGTCAATGAAGAACAGATGATCAAGAAGTCCAGAAC
AACTGAAATGGCTCTGGAAAGCTTGAAGCAGCAGCTGGTGGACCTTCATCATTCTGAATCACTTCAACGA
GCTAGAGAACAGCATGAGAGCATTGTTATGGGCCTCACAAAGAAGTACGAAGAGCAAGTATTGTCCTTAC
AAAAGAATTTGGATGCCACAGTCACCGCACTTAAAGAACAGGAAGACATTTGCTCTCGTCTGAAAGATCA
CGTGAAACAACTGGAAAGGAATCAAGAAGCAATCAAGTTAGAAAAGACTGAGATCATTAATAAGTTGACA
AGAAGTCTAGAGGAGAGTCAAAAGCAGTGTGCCCACTTGTTGCAGTCCGGGTCAGTACAAGAGGTGGCTC
AGCTACAGTTCCAGCTGCAGCAAGCACAGAAGGCACATGCTATGAGTGCAAACATGAACAAGGCTTTGCA
AGAAGAATTAACAGAACTAAAAGATGAAATTTCTCTCTATGAATCTGCTGCAAAACTAGGAATACATCCA
AGTGACTCAGAAGGAGAATTAAATATAGAACTCACTGAATCGTATGTGGATTTGGTAGGATCCATGGTGA
GCGAGCTGATTAAGGAGAACATGCACATGAAGCTGTACATGGAGGGCACCGTGAACAACCACCACTTCAA
GTGCACATCCGAGGGCGAAGGCAAGCCCTACGAGGGCACCCAGACCATGAGAATCAAGGCGGTCGAGGGC
GGCCCTCTCCCCTTCGCCTTCGACATCCTGGCTACCAGCTTCATGTACGGCAGCAAAACCTTCATCAACC
ACACCCAGGGCATCCCCGACTTCTTTAAGCAGTCCTTCCCCGAGGGCTTCACATGGGAGAGAGTCACCAC
ATACGAAGACGGGGGCGTGCTGACCGCTACCCAGGACACCAGCCTCCAGGACGGCTGCCTCATCTACAAC
GTCAAGATCAGAGGGGTGAACTTCCCATCCAACGGCCCTGTGATGCAGAAGAAAACACTCGGCTGGGAGG
CCTCCACCGAGACCCTGTACCCCGCTGACGGCGGCCTGGAAGGCAGAGCCGACATGGCCCTGAAGCTCGT
GGGCGGGGGCCACCTGATCTGCAACTTGAAGACCACATACAGATCCAAGAAACCCGCTAAGAACCTCAAG
ATGCCCGGCGTCTACTATGTGGACAGAAGACTGGAAAGAATCAAGGAGGCCGACAAAGAGACCTACGTCG
AGCAGCACGAGGTGGCTGTGGCCAGATACTGCGACCTCCCTAGCAAACTGGGGCACAGATGACCCGGGCG
GCCGCGACTCTAGATCATAATCAGCCATACCACATTTGTAGAGGTTTTACTTGCTTTAAAAAACCTCCCA
CACCTCCCCCTGAACCTGAAACATAAAATGAATGCAATTGTTGTTGTTAACTTGTTTATTGCAGCTTATA
ATGGTTACAAATAAAGCAATAGCATCACAAATTTCACAAATAAAGCATTTTTTTCACTGCATTCTAGTTG
TGGTTTGTCCAAACTCATCAATGTATCTTAAGGCGTAAATTGTAAGCGTTAATATTTTGTTAAAATTCGC
GTTAAATTTTTGTTAAATCAGCTCATTTTTTAACCAATAGGCCGAAATCGGCAAAATCCCTTATAAATCA
AAAGAATAGACCGAGATAGGGT
[37 nt withheld, positions 4433-4469]
AAAGAACGTGGACTCCAACGTCAAAGG
[49 nt withheld, positions 4497-4545]
T
[91 nt withheld, positions 4547-4637]
G
[124 nt withheld, positions 4639-4762]
CAGGTGGCACTTTTCGGGGAAATGTGCGCGGAACCCCTATTTGTTTATTTTTCTAAATACATTCAAATAT
GTATCCGCTCATGAGACAATAACCCTGATAAATGCTTCAATAATATTGAAAAAGGAAGAGTCCTGAGGCG
GAAAGAACCAGCTGTGGAATGTGTGTCAGTTAGGGTGTGGAAAGTCCCCAGGCTCCCCAGCAGGCAGAAG
TATGCAAAGCATGCATCTCAATTAGTCAGCAACCAGGTGTGGAAAGTCCCCAGGCTCCCCAGCAGGCAGA
AGTATGCAAAGCATGCATCTCAATTAGTCAGCAACCATAGTCCCGCCCCTAACTCCGCCCATCCCGCCCC
TAACTCCGCCCAGTTCCGCCCATTCTCCGCCCCATGGCTGACTAATTTTTTTTATTTATGCAGAGGCCGA
GGCCGCCTCGGCCTCTGAGCTATTCCAGAAGTAGTGAGGAGGCTTTTTTGGAGGCCTAGGCTTTTGCAAA
GATCGATCAAGAGACAGGATGAGGATCGTTTCGCATGATTGAACAAGATGGATTGCACGCAGGTTCTCCG
GCCGCTTGGGTGGAGAGGCTATTCGGCTATGACTGGGCACAACAGACAATCGGCTGCTCTGATGCCGCCG
TGTTCCGGCTGTCAGCGCAGGGGCGCCCGGTTCTTTTTGTCAAGACCGACCTGTCCGGTGCCCTGAATGA
ACTGCAAGACGAGGCAGCGCGGCTATCGTGGCTGGCCACGACGGGCGTTCCTTGCGCAGCTGTGCTCGAC
GTTGTCACTGAAGCGGGAAGGGACTGGCTGCTATTGGGCGAAGTGCCGGGGCAGGATCTCCTGTCATCTC
ACCTTGCTCCTGCCGAGAAAGTATCCATCATGGCTGATGCAATGCGGCGGCTGCATACGCTTGATCCGGC
TACCTGCCCATTCGACCACCAAGCGAAACATCGCATCGAGCGAGCACGTACTCGGATGGAAGCCGGTCTT
GTCGATCAGGATGATCTGGACGAAGAGCATCAGGGGCTCGCGCCAGCCGAACTGTTCGCCAGGCTCAAGG
CGAGCATGCCCGACGGCGAGGATCTCGTCGTGACCCATGGCGATGCCTGCTTGCCGAATATCATGGTGGA
AAATGGCCGCTTTTCTGGATTCATCGACTGTGGCCGGCTGGGTGTGGCGGACCGCTATCAGGACATAGCG
TTGGCTACCCGTGATATTGCTGAAGAGCTTGGCGGCGAATGGGCTGACCGCTTCCTCGTGCTTTACGGTA
TCGCCGCTCCCGATTCGCAGCGCATCGCCTTCTATCGCCTTCTTGACGAGTTCTTCTGAGCGGGACTCTG
GGGTTCGAAATGACCGACCAAGCGACGCCCAACCTGCCATCACGAGATTTCGATTCCACCGCCGCCTTCT
ATGAAAGGTTGGGCTTCGGAATCGTTTTCCGGGACGCCGGCTGGATGATCCTCCAGCGCGGGGATCTCAT
GCTGGAGTTCTTCGCCCACCCTAGGGGGAGGCTAACTGAAACACGGAAGGAGACAATACCGGAAGGAACC
CGCGCTATGACGGCAATAAAAAGACAGAATAAAACGCACGGTGTTGGGTCGTTTGTTCATAAACGCGGGG
TTCGGTCCCAGGGCTGGCACTCTGTCGATACCCCACCGAGACCCCATTGGGGCCAATACGCCCGCGTTTC
TTCCTTTTCCCCACCCCACCCCCCAAGTTCGGGTGAAGGCCCAGGGCTCGCAGCCAACGTCGGGGCGGCA
GGCCCTGCCATAGCCTCAGGTTACTCATATATACTTTAGATTGATTTAAAACTTCATTTTTAATTTAAAA
GGATCTAGGTGAAGATCCTTTTTGATAATCTCATGACCAAAATCCCTTAACGTGAGTTTTCGTTCCACTG
AGCGTCAGACCCCGTAGAAAAGATCAAAGGATCTTCTTGAGATCCTTTTTTTCTGCGCGTAATCTGCTGC
TTGCAAACAAAAAAACCACCGCTACCAGCGGTGGTTTGTTTGCCGGATCAAGAGCTACCAACTCTTTTTC
CGAAGGTAACTGGCTTCAGCAGAGCGCAGATACCAAATACTGTTCTTCTAGTGTAGCCGTAGTTAGGCCA
CCACTTCAAGAACTCTGTAGCACCGCCTACATACCTCGCTCTGCTAATCCTGTTACCAGTGGCTGCTGCC
AGTGGCGATAAGTCGTGTCTTACCGGGTTGGACTCAAGACGATAGTTACCGGATAAGGCGCAGCGGTCGG
GCTGAACGGGGGGTTCGTGCACACAGCCCAGCTTGGAGCGAACGACCTACACCGAACTGAGATACCTACA
GCGTGAGCTATGAGAAAGCGCCACGCTTCCCGAAGGGAGAAAGGCGGACAGGTATCCGGTAAGCGGCAGG
GTCGGAACAGGAGAGCGCACGAGGGAGCTTCCA
Features (pLannotate 1.2.2; 13 found; start..end, strand, type, name):
    226..273     +  misc_feature   MCS (fragment): multiple cloning site
   1809..3344    +  CDS            CEP152 (fragment): CE152_HUMAN - Also known as KIAA0912. Experimental evidence at protein level: Swiss-Prot protein existence level 1. Necessary for centrosome duplication; the function seems also to involve CEP63, CDK5RAP2 and WDR62 through a stepwise assembled complex at the centrosome that recruits CDK2 required for centriole duplication (PubMed:26297806). Acts as a molecular scaffold facilitating the interaction of PLK4 and CENPJ, 2 molecules involved in centriole formation (PubMed:21059844, PubMed:20852615). Proposed to snatch PLK4 away from PLK4:CEP92 complexes in early G1 daughter centriole and to reposit
   3354..4052    +  CDS            mKate2: monomeric far-red fluorescent protein (Shcherbo et al., 2009) mammalian codon-optimized
   4073..4156    +  CDS            large T antigen (fragment): large T antigen from SV40 (simian virus 40)
   4179..4300    +  polyA_signal   SV40 poly(A) signal: SV40 polyadenylation signal
   4334..4762    -  rep_origin     f1 ori (sequence partly withheld): f1 bacteriophage origin of replication; arrow indicates direction of (+) strand synthesis
   4789..4893    +  promoter       AmpR promoter: bla
   4895..5252    +  promoter       SV40 promoter: SV40 enhancer and early promoter
   5287..6081    +  CDS            NeoR/KanR: aminoglycoside phosphotransferase from Tn5; aph(3')-II (or nptII); confers resistance to neomycin, kanamycin, and G418 (Geneticin®)
   6102..6254    +  CDS            ble (fragment): BLE_KLEPN - Experimental evidence at protein level: Swiss-Prot protein existence level 1. Binding protein with a strong affinity to the bleomycin family of antibiotics. Binds to CL990; an antimitotic-antibiotic compound. From Klebsiella pneumoniae.
   6313..6360    +  polyA_signal   HSV TK poly(A) signal: herpes simplex virus thymidine kinase polyadenylation signal (Cole and Stacy, 1985)
   6451..6467    -  polyA_signal   bGH poly(A) signal (fragment): bovine growth hormone polyadenylation signal
   6689..102     +  rep_origin     ori (across the origin): high-copy-number ColE1/pMB1/pBR322/pUC origin of replication
