[The description below was written by a language model from this plasmid's Addgene catalogue record and pLannotate feature annotations shown in this document.]
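Description:
HS-DN-Cep152-mKate2 is a roughly 7.2 kb plasmid for heat-shock-inducible expression of a dominant-negative fragment of the human centrosomal protein CEP152 fused to a red fluorescent reporter. The catalogue lists the backbone as pCS2+ hsp70 and the vector type as bacterial expression, but the stated purpose is heat-shock-inducible transgenesis, and the annotated parts are those of a eukaryotic expression plasmid. It is propagated in E. coli from a high-copy ColE1/pUC-type origin and selected with kanamycin. The Tn5 NeoR/KanR gene sits behind both a bacterial bla promoter and the SV40 enhancer/early promoter and is followed by an HSV TK polyadenylation signal, so the same marker could in principle confer G418 resistance in eukaryotic cells. An f1 origin is also present, along with small remnants of ble and a bGH poly(A) signal.

The payload encodes amino acids 1–512 of CEP152, a scaffold protein needed for centriole and centrosome duplication through its interactions with PLK4 and CENPJ. This truncation is recorded as a dominant-negative mutant. It is followed by mKate2, a monomeric far-red fluorescent protein, as a C-terminal tag, so expressing cells and the localisation of the fusion can be followed by imaging. A short SV40 large T antigen fragment and the SV40 poly(A) signal lie downstream. No promoter is annotated upstream of the coding sequence. An unannotated stretch of about 1.5 kb lies between the multiple cloning site remnant and CEP152, which would be consistent with the hsp70 heat-shock promoter implied by the backbone name, but the feature tables do not confirm this. The depositor and sequencing-derived records differ by only two nucleotides and give the same feature layout. The intended host organism is not stated.
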