Addgene plasmid #105943: HS-DN-Cep152-mKate2
Purpose: heat shock inducible transgenesis
Depositing lab: Caren Norden. Depositing organization: Max Planck Institute of Molecular Cell Biology and Genetics. Publication: Interkinetic nuclear migration is centrosome independent and ensures apical cell division to maintain tissue integrity. Strzyz PJ, Lee HO, Sidhaye J, Weber IP, Leung LC, Norden C. Dev Cell. 2015 Jan 26;32(2):203-19. doi: 10.1016/j.devcel.2014.12.001. Epub 2015 Jan 15. PubMed 25600237.
Backbone
  Vector backbone: pCS2+ hsp70
  Vector type: Bacterial Expression
Growth in bacteria
  Bacterial resistance: Kanamycin, 50 μg/mL
  Growth temperature: 37°C
  Growth strain: DH5alpha
  Copy number: High Copy
Gene/Insert
  Gene/Insert name: Cep152
  Species: H. sapiens (human)
  Mutation: dominant negative (AA 1-512)
  Entrez Gene: CEP152 (a.k.a. MCPH4, MCPH9, SCKL5)
  Tag / fusion protein: mKate2 (C terminal on insert)
  Cloning method: Restriction Enzyme; 5′ cloning site unknown (unknown if destroyed); 3′ cloning site unknown (unknown if destroyed)
Terms and licenses: Academic/Nonprofit Terms; Industry Terms: Not Available to Industry
How to cite: HS-DN-Cep152-mKate2 was a gift from Caren Norden (Addgene plasmid # 105943 ; http://n2t.net/addgene:105943 ; RRID:Addgene_105943)
